Addgene plasmid #110914: KG#908
Purpose: Expresses the plant proteins TIR1 (necessary for Auxin-Inducible Degradation) pan-neuronally in C. elegans
Depositing lab: Kenneth Miller. Depositing organization: Oklahoma Medical Research Foundation.
Backbone
  Vector backbone: pUC
  Vector type: Bacterial Expression
Growth in bacteria
  Bacterial resistance: Ampicillin, 100 μg/mL
  Growth temperature: 37°C
  Growth strain: DH5alpha
  Copy number: High Copy
Gene/Insert 1
  Gene/Insert name: rab-3 promoter
  Species: C. elegans (nematode)
  Insert size (bp): 1208
  Cloning method: Unknown
  Sequencing primers: 5′ Unknown
Gene/Insert 2
  Gene/Insert name: TIR1 cDNA
  Species: A. thaliana (mustard weed)
  Insert size (bp): 1887
  Cloning method: Unknown
  Sequencing primers: 5′ Unknown
Gene/Insert 3
  Gene/Insert name: unc-54 3' control region with 1 artificial intron just upstream and 1 artificial intron in control region
  Species: C. elegans (nematode)
  Insert size (bp): 996
  Cloning method: Unknown
  Sequencing primers: 5′ Unknown
Terms and licenses: Academic/Nonprofit Terms; Industry Terms: Not Available to Industry
Depositor comments: We used Q5 polymerase and primers engineered with restriction sites to amplify the 1885 bp TIR1 sequence from pLZ31 and cloned it into Nhe I/ Kpn I cut KG#59 (4.9 Kb). Transformed into XL1-Blue electrocompetent cells. Did Qiagen preps on 2 clones to find one with correct size insert for sequence verification. Features of the construct: The rab-3:: promoter drives expression pan-neuronally. AAAA provides a consensus ribosome binding site. TAA AT provides a consensus stop translation site. This is the Arabidopsis thaliana (mustard weed) TIR1 sequence published in the Zhang et al., 2015 Auxin Inducible Degradation paper from the Dernburg lab. It has been codon optimized for C. elegans and contains 2 synthetic introns to boost expression. It also contains 2 point mutations (D170E and M473L) shown to increase the affinity of the Arabidopsis TIR1 protein for its substrates and to increase auxin sensitivity without causing auxin-independent activity. There are also introns in the 5' and 3' UTR in this vector.
How to cite: KG#908 was a gift from Kenneth Miller (Addgene plasmid # 110914 ; http://n2t.net/addgene:110914 ; RRID:Addgene_110914)
