[The description below was written by a language model from this plasmid's Addgene catalogue record and pLannotate feature annotations shown in this document.]
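Description:
KG#908 is a pUC-based, high-copy plasmid of about 6.8 kb that serves as a C. elegans transgene construct for pan-neuronal expression of the plant auxin receptor TIR1. Although catalogued as a bacterial expression vector, E. coli is used only for propagation. Maintenance relies on the ColE1/pUC-type origin and selection on a β-lactamase (AmpR) gene with its own promoter. The remnants of the lac promoter/operator, CAP site, lacI, rop and bom that appear in the annotation are backbone leftovers with no role in the payload.

The expression cassette has three parts. A roughly 1.2 kb rab-3 promoter from C. elegans drives transcription throughout the nervous system. Next comes an approximately 1.9 kb Arabidopsis thaliana TIR1 coding sequence, which was amplified from an earlier plasmid and cloned into a parental rab-3 expression vector. A roughly 1 kb unc-54 3' control region then provides 3' end processing. The TIR1 sequence is codon-optimized for the worm and carries two synthetic introns. It also has two point mutations, D170E and M473L, reported to raise substrate affinity and auxin sensitivity without causing auxin-independent activity. Artificial introns in the 5' and 3' untranslated regions, a consensus translation start context and a consensus stop context are included to boost expression. The short aex-5 fragment annotated downstream of TIR1 lies within the region of the unc-54 3' segment and is probably adjacent genomic sequence, though the record does not say so.

TIR1 is the F-box component that recruits degron-tagged proteins to an SCF ubiquitin ligase when auxin is present. The plasmid is therefore intended for making transgenic worms in which auxin-inducible degradation is restricted to neurons. The depositor and repository sequence records differ by a few nucleotides in length but show the same feature layout.
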