Features (pLannotate 1.2.2; 11 found; start..end, strand, type, name):
   1317..3200    +  CDS            TIR1: TIR1_ARATH - Also known as FBL1, WEI1. Experimental evidence at protein level: Swiss-Prot protein existence level 1. Auxin receptor that mediates Aux/IAA proteins proteasomal degradation and auxin-regulated transcription. The SCF(TIR1) E3 ubiquitin ligase complex is involved in auxin-mediated signaling pathway that regulate root and hypocotyl growth, lateral root formation, cell elongation, and gravitropism. Appears to allow pericycle cells to overcome G2 arrest prior to lateral root development. Plays a role in ethylene signaling in roots. Confers sensitivity to the virulent bacterial pathoge
   3989..4084    +  CDS            aex-5 (fragment): AEX5_CAEEL - Also known as kpc-3 From Caenorhabditis elegans.
   4212..4247    +  CDS            rop (fragment): Rop protein, which maintains plasmids at low copy number; rop
   4349..4448    +  misc_feature   bom (fragment): basis of mobility region from pBR322
   4546..4650    +  promoter       AmpR promoter: bla
   4651..5511    +  CDS            AmpR: β-lactamase; bla; confers resistance to ampicillin, carbenicillin, and related antibiotics
   5682..6270    +  rep_origin     ori: high-copy-number ColE1/pMB1/pBR322/pUC origin of replication
   6453..6545    +  CDS            lacI (fragment): lac repressor; lacI; The lac repressor binds to the lac operator to inhibit transcription in E. coli. This inhibition can be relieved by adding lactose or isopropyl-β-D-thiogalactopyranoside (IPTG).
   6558..6579    +  protein_bind   CAP binding site: CAP binding activates transcription in the presence of cAMP. E. coli catabolite activator protein
   6594..6624    +  promoter       lac promoter: promoter for the E. coli lac operon
   6632..6648    +  protein_bind   lac operator: The lac repressor binds to the lac operator to inhibit transcription in E. coli. This inhibition can be relieved by adding lactose or isopropyl-β-D-thiogalactopyranoside (IPTG). lac repressor encoded by lacI
>Addgene plasmid #110914 | KG#908 | depositor full sequence | sequence record 208508 | Full sequence
AAGCTTGGGCTGCAGGATCTTCAGATGGGAGCAGTGGACTGTCTATTTGATATTCTTAAAATGTACTCTA
TAAAAGATGAAACTGTAATGACCAATTCCCTACATAAATATTTTTAACTAATTGGTCGGATATTTGGGGA
TCAGAGAAGTACTTGTTTTTGCGATATTAATAATGATATATTTTTCTAGTAAAAAAATGTTAAGCGATTT
GTGAATAATTAAGTTGGCTTGAAAAAGATTTTTTGATAGCTATGTATTTTGTTAATTTAAATCAGATTTT
AAAACTTTATTATTGACTATTTATATATATTATATATTATATATTTTCATGGTTTAATCAAAATCTATTA
AATTATTTCTAAAATCTCTAAATATCGAATTCTCTAAAAAGCTTCATCAACAAAAGCATTTCAATTATCT
AACACAATGAGAATAATTCAAGAACTGAAATAGAAAGAAATCTAGAAAAAAAAGAGAGTGAGGTGCCCTA
TTAAATCGGTGCTCTCCTCTCTAACAGAAGCGCCTACACGCACCCAAGAGAGCTCTTTTTCTTTCTTTTT
TCGGAGCACACATACACGCATACACTCCTCAGAAGTGTATAGAGAAAATGGGAGAAGAAGCGAAAGAAGA
CGAAGAAGCGGTTGTGATGTATGCATCGGGCGTTTCTATCTCTCTCCGTGAGCAACGAGCTAGTCAACCC
ATCGATCCATTTTTGTGAGCACACACAGAGAGAGACTCAAACACACTCACAGCTTCACACTGAGCTCCAA
GAGCTCTGTAGAGAGAAGCCAGAGTATGCTTTCCTCGATTTTCCTAACGTCTTCTTCTTCTGCTTTTTTC
TTTTTCCCAACGAGTTGTAGTCCACTAACTTCAATTTTTCCTCCAGAGAAAGAGTTTTAGAGAGACAGCT
GATAAATACACTAGAGAAATAAAAAGAATGATAAAAATTTGCTATTTTAATCAGTTCCCTCTCGTTTCTC
TAAGTTTTGTTGTTGGGTTGGGAAATTAAAATTGGAAAATGGAAATAACGTTTTTTTCTGTCTAATCTTG
AATTCTCCAGACATTTCTTATTTCCTTTTTTGTTGCAAGTTTTTCTTCCTTCTCTAATTTTTAATCAAAG
ATATCTCGCTATGAACTTTGAATTTTTGATATTTTGATTCTATAAATACATAAAGTAATCTAAATGCTCT
TTTAAAATAAATCTACAGTAGCCCTATTTTCAGGATCCCCGGGATTGGCCAAAGGACCCAAAGGTATGTT
TCGAATGATACTAACATAACATAGAACATTTTCAGGAGGACCCTTGGCTAGCAAAAATGCAAAAGAGAAT
CGCCTTGTCGTTTCCAGAAGAAGTACTCGAGCACGTCTTCTCCTTCATCCAACTCGACAAGGACCGTAAC
TCCGTCTCCCTCGTCTGCAAGTCCTGGTACGAGATCGAGCGTTGGTGCCGTCGTAAGGTCTTCATCGGAA
ACTGCTACGCCGTCTCCCCAGCCACCGTCATCCGTCGTTTCCCAAAGGTCCGTTCCGTCGAGCTCAAGGG
AAAGCCACACTTCGCCGACTTCAACCTCGTCCCAGACGGATGGGGAGGATACGTCTACCCATGGATCGAG
GCCATGTCCTCCTCCTACACCTGGCTCGAGGAGATCCGTCTCAAGCGTATGGTCGTCACCGACGACTGCC
TCGAGCTCATCGCCAAGTCCTTCAAGAACTTCAAGGTCCTCGTCCTCTCCTCCTGCGAGGGATTCTCCAC
CGACGGACTCGCCGCCATCGCCGCCACCTGCCGTAACCTCAAGGTAAGTTTAAACATATATATACTAACT
AACCCTGATTATTTAAATTTTCAGGAGCTCGACCTCCGTGAGTCCGACGTCGACGAGGTCTCCGGACACT
GGCTCTCCCACTTCCCAGACACCTACACCTCCCTCGTCTCCCTCAACATCTCCTGCCTCGCCTCCGAGGT
CTCCTTCTCCGCCCTCGAGCGTCTCGTCACCCGTTGCCCAAACCTCAAGTCCCTCAAGCTCAACCGTGCC
GTCCCACTCGAGAAGCTCGCCACCCTCCTCCAACGTGCCCCACAACTCGAGGAGCTCGGAACCGGAGGAT
ACACCGCCGAGGTCCGTCCAGACGTCTACTCCGGACTCTCCGTCGCCCTCTCCGGATGCAAGGTAAGTTT
AAACAGTTCGGTACTAACTAACCATACATATTTAAATTTTCAGGAGCTCCGTTGCCTCTCCGGATTCTGG
GACGCCGTCCCAGCCTACCTCCCAGCCGTCTACTCCGTCTGCTCCCGTCTCACCACCCTCAACCTCTCCT
ACGCCACCGTCCAATCCTACGACCTCGTCAAGCTCCTCTGCCAATGCCCAAAGCTCCAACGTCTCTGGGT
CCTCGACTACATCGAGGACGCCGGACTCGAGGTCCTCGCCTCCACCTGCAAGGACCTCCGTGAGCTCCGT
GTCTTCCCATCCGAGCCATTCGTCATGGAGCCAAACGTCGCCCTCACCGAGCAAGGACTCGTCTCCGTCT
CCATGGGATGCCCAAAGCTCGAGTCCGTCCTCTACTTCTGCCGTCAAATGACCAACGCCGCCCTCATCAC
CATCGCCCGTAACCGTCCAAACATGACCCGTTTCCGTCTCTGCATCATCGAGCCAAAGGCCCCAGACTAC
CTCACCCTCGAGCCACTCGACATCGGATTCGGAGCCATCGTCGAGCACTGCAAGGACCTCCGTCGTCTCT
CCCTCTCCGGACTCCTCACCGACAAGGTCTTCGAGTACATCGGAACCTACGCCAAGAAGATGGAGATGCT
CTCCGTCGCCTTCGCCGGAGACTCCGACCTCGGACTCCACCACGTCCTCTCCGGATGCGACTCCCTCCGT
AAGCTCGAGATCCGTGACTGCCCATTCGGAGACAAGGCCCTCCTCGCCAACGCCTCCAAGCTCGAGACCA
TGCGTTCCCTCTGGATGTCCTCCTGCTCCGTCTCCTTCGGAGCCTGCAAGCTCCTCGGACAAAAGATGCC
AAAGCTCAACGTCGAGGTCATCGACGAGCGTGGAGCCCCAGACTCCCGTCCAGAGTCCTGCCCAGTCGAG
CGTGTCTTCATCTACCGTACCGTCGCCGGACCACGTTTCGACATGCCAGGATTCGTCTGGAACATGGACC
AAGACTCCACCATGCGTTTCTCCCGTCAAATCATCACCACCAACGGACTCTAAATGGTACCGGTCAGATA
TCACTCGAGGAGCTCCCGAGATCTTCAGCGCTCAGCATTCGTAGAATTGTAAGTTTAAACTTTCTCATAC
TAACTAACGCGCTCTATTTAAATTTTCAGAATTCCAACTGAGCGCCGGTCGCTACCATTACCAACTTGTC
TGGTGTCAAAAATAATAGGGGCCGCTGTCATCAGAGTAAGTTTAAACTGAGTTCTACTAACTAACGAGTA
ATATTTAAATTTTCAGCATCTCGCGCCCGTGCCTCTGACTTCTAAGTCCAATTACTCTTCAACATCCCTA
CATGCTCTTTCTCCCTGTGCTCCCACCCCCTATTTTTGTTATTATCAAAAAAACTTCTTCTTAATTTCTT
TGTTTTTTAGCTTCTTTTAAGTCACCTCTAACAATGAAATTGTGTAGATTCAAAAATAGAATTAATTCGT
AATAAAAAGTCGAAAAAAATTGTGCTCCCTCCCCCCATTAATAATAATTCTATCCCAAAATCTACACAAT
GTTCTGTGTACACTTCTTATGTTTTTTTTACTTCTGATAAATTTTTTTTGAAACATCATAGAAAAAACCG
CACACAAAATACCTTATCATATGTTACGTTTCAGTTTATGACCGCAATTTTTATTTCTTCGCACGTCTGG
GCCTCTCATGACGTCAAATCATGCTCATCGTGAAAAAGTTTTGGAGTATTTTTGGAATTTTTCAATCAAG
TGAAAGTTTATGAAATTAATTTTCCTGCTTTTGCTTTTTGGGGGTTTCCCCTATTGTTTGTCAAGAGTTT
CGAGGACGGCGTTTTTCTTGCTAAAATCACAAGTATTGATGAGCACGATGCAAGAAAGATCGGAAGAAGG
TTTGGGTTTGAGGCTCAGTGGAAGGTGAGTAGAAGTTGATAATTTGAAAGTGGAGTAGTGTCTATGGGGT
TTTTGCCTTAAATGACAGAATACATTCCCAATATACCAAACATAACTGTTTCCTACTAGTCGGCCGTACG
GGCCCTTTCGTCTCGCGCGTTTCGGTGATGACGGTGAAAACCTCTGACACATGCAGCTCCCGGAGACGGT
CACAGCTTGTCTGTAAGCGGATGCCGGGAGCAGACAAGCCCGTCAGGGCGCGTCAGCGGGTGTTGGCGGG
TGTCGGGGCTGGCTTAACTATGCGGCATCAGAGCAGATTGTACTGAGAGTGCACCATATGCGGTGTGAAA
TACCGCACAGATGCGTAAGGAGAAAATACCGCATCAGGCGGCCTTAAGGGCCTCGTGATACGCCTATTTT
TATAGGTTAATGTCATGATAATAATGGTTTCTTAGACGTCAGGTGGCACTTTTCGGGGAAATGTGCGCGG
AACCCCTATTTGTTTATTTTTCTAAATACATTCAAATATGTATCCGCTCATGAGACAATAACCCTGATAA
ATGCTTCAATAATATTGAAAAAGGAAGAGTATGAGTATTCAACATTTCCGTGTCGCCCTTATTCCCTTTT
TTGCGGCATTTTGCCTTCCTGTTTTTGCTCACCCAGAAACGCTGGTGAAAGTAAAAGATGCTGAAGATCA
GTTGGGTGCACGAGTGGGTTACATCGAACTGGATCTCAACAGCGGTAAGATCCTTGAGAGTTTTCGCCCC
GAAGAACGTTTTCCAATGATGAGCACTTTTAAAGTTCTGCTATGTGGCGCGGTATTATCCCGTATTGACG
CCGGGCAAGAGCAACTCGGTCGCCGCATACACTATTCTCAGAATGACTTGGTTGAGTACTCACCAGTCAC
AGAAAAGCATCTTACGGATGGCATGACAGTAAGAGAATTATGCAGTGCTGCCATAACCATGAGTGATAAC
ACTGCGGCCAACTTACTTCTGACAACGATCGGAGGACCGAAGGAGCTAACCGCTTTTTTGCACAACATGG
GGGATCATGTAACTCGCCTTGATCGTTGGGAACCGGAGCTGAATGAAGCCATACCAAACGACGAGCGTGA
CACCACGATGCCTGTAGCAATGGCAACAACGTTGCGCAAACTATTAACTGGCGAACTACTTACTCTAGCT
TCCCGGCAACAATTAATAGACTGGATGGAGGCGGATAAAGTTGCAGGACCACTTCTGCGCTCGGCCCTTC
CGGCTGGCTGGTTTATTGCTGATAAATCTGGAGCCGGTGAGCGTGGGTCTCGCGGTATCATTGCAGCACT
GGGGCCAGATGGTAAGCCCTCCCGTATCGTAGTTATCTACACGACGGGGAGTCAGGCAACTATGGATGAA
CGAAATAGACAGATCGCTGAGATAGGTGCCTCACTGATTAAGCATTGGTAACTGTCAGACCAAGTTTACT
CATATATACTTTAGATTGATTTAAAACTTCATTTTTAATTTAAAAGGATCTAGGTGAAGATCCTTTTTGA
TAATCTCATGACCAAAATCCCTTAACGTGAGTTTTCGTTCCACTGAGCGTCAGACCCCGTAGAAAAGATC
AAAGGATCTTCTTGAGATCCTTTTTTTCTGCGCGTAATCTGCTGCTTGCAAACAAAAAAACCACCGCTAC
CAGCGGTGGTTTGTTTGCCGGATCAAGAGCTACCAACTCTTTTTCCGAAGGTAACTGGCTTCAGCAGAGC
GCAGATACCAAATACTGTCCTTCTAGTGTAGCCGTAGTTAGGCCACCACTTCAAGAACTCTGTAGCACCG
CCTACATACCTCGCTCTGCTAATCCTGTTACCAGTGGCTGCTGCCAGTGGCGATAAGTCGTGTCTTACCG
GGTTGGACTCAAGACGATAGTTACCGGATAAGGCGCAGCGGTCGGGCTGAACGGGGGGTTCGTGCACACA
GCCCAGCTTGGAGCGAACGACCTACACCGAACTGAGATACCTACAGCGTGAGCATTGAGAAAGCGCCACG
CTTCCCGAAGGGAGAAAGGCGGACAGGTATCCGGTAAGCGGCAGGGTCGGAACAGGAGAGCGCACGAGGG
AGCTTCCAGGGGGAAACGCCTGGTATCTTTATAGTCCTGTCGGGTTTCGCCACCTCTGACTTGAGCGTCG
ATTTTTGTGATGCTCGTCAGGGGGGCGGAGCCTATGGAAAAACGCCAGCAACGCGGCCTTTTTACGGTTC
CTGGCCTTTTGCTGGCCTTTTGCTCACATGTTCTTTCCTGCGTTATCCCCTGATTCTGTGGATAACCGTA
TTACCGCCTTTGAGTGAGCTGATACCGCTCGCCGCAGCCGAACGACCGAGCGCAGCGAGTCAGTGAGCGA
GGAAGCGGAAGAGCGCCCAATACGCAAACCGCCTCTCCCCGCGCGTTGGCCGATTCATTAATGCAGCTGG
CACGACAGGTTTCCCGACTGGAAAGCGGGCAGTGAGCGCAACGCAATTAATGTGAGTTAGCTCACTCATT
AGGCACCCCAGGCTTTACACTTTATGCTTCCGGCTCGTATGTTGTGTGGAATTGTGAGCGGATAACAATT
TCACACAGGAAACAGCTATGACCATGATTACGCCAAGCTGTAAGTTTAAACATGATCTTACTAACTAACT
ATTCTCATTTAAATTTTCAGAGCTTAAAAATGGCTGAAATCACTCACAACGATGGATACGCTAACAACTT
GGAAATGAAAT
