Features (pLannotate 1.2.2; 11 found; start..end, strand, type, name):
   1388..3271    +  CDS            TIR1: TIR1_ARATH - Also known as FBL1, WEI1. Experimental evidence at protein level: Swiss-Prot protein existence level 1. Auxin receptor that mediates Aux/IAA proteins proteasomal degradation and auxin-regulated transcription. The SCF(TIR1) E3 ubiquitin ligase complex is involved in auxin-mediated signaling pathway that regulate root and hypocotyl growth, lateral root formation, cell elongation, and gravitropism. Appears to allow pericycle cells to overcome G2 arrest prior to lateral root development. Plays a role in ethylene signaling in roots. Confers sensitivity to the virulent bacterial pathoge
   3996..4148    +  CDS            aex-5 (fragment): AEX5_CAEEL - Also known as kpc-3 From Caenorhabditis elegans.
   4276..4311    +  CDS            rop (fragment): Rop protein, which maintains plasmids at low copy number; rop
   4413..4512    +  misc_feature   bom (fragment): basis of mobility region from pBR322
   4610..4714    +  promoter       AmpR promoter: bla
   4715..5575    +  CDS            AmpR: β-lactamase; bla; confers resistance to ampicillin, carbenicillin, and related antibiotics
   5746..6334    +  rep_origin     ori: high-copy-number ColE1/pMB1/pBR322/pUC origin of replication
   6517..6609    +  CDS            lacI (fragment): lac repressor; lacI; The lac repressor binds to the lac operator to inhibit transcription in E. coli. This inhibition can be relieved by adding lactose or isopropyl-β-D-thiogalactopyranoside (IPTG).
   6622..6643    +  protein_bind   CAP binding site: CAP binding activates transcription in the presence of cAMP. E. coli catabolite activator protein
   6658..6688    +  promoter       lac promoter: promoter for the E. coli lac operon
   6696..6712    +  protein_bind   lac operator: The lac repressor binds to the lac operator to inhibit transcription in E. coli. This inhibition can be relieved by adding lactose or isopropyl-β-D-thiogalactopyranoside (IPTG). lac repressor encoded by lacI
>Addgene plasmid #110914 | KG#908 | addgene full sequence | sequence record 212553 | Addgene NGS Result
AATTTTCAGAGCTTAAAAATGGCTGAAATCACTCACAACGATGGATACGCTAACAACTTGGAAATGAAAT
AAGCTTGGGCTGCAGGATCTTCAGATGGGAGCAGTGGACTGTCTATTTGATATTCTTAAAATGTACTCTA
TAAAAGATGAAACTGTAATGACCAATTCCCTACATAAATATTTTTAACTAATTGGTCGGATATTTGGGGA
TCAGAGAAGTACTTGTTTTTGCGATATTAATAATGATATATTTTTCTAGTAAAAAAATGTTAAGCGATTT
GTGAATAATTAAGTTGGCTTGAAAAAGATTTTTTGATAGCTATGTATTTTGTTAATTTAAATCAGATTTT
AAAACTTTATTATTGACTATTTATATATATTATATATTATATATTTTCATGGTTTAATCAAAATCTATTA
AATTATTTCTAAAATCTCTAAATATCGAATTCTCTAAAAAGCTTCATCAACAAAAGCATTTCAATTATCT
AACACAATGAGAATAATTCAAGAACTGAAATAGAAAGAAATCTAGAAAAAAAAGAGAGTGAGGTGCCCTA
TTAAATCGGTGCTCTCCTCTCTAACAGAAGCGCCTACACGCACCCAAGAGAGCTCTTTTTCTTTCTTTTT
TCGGAGCACACATACACGCATACACTCCTCAGAAGTGTATAGAGAAAATGGGAGAAGAAGCGAAAGAAGA
CGAAGAAGCGGTTGTGATGTATGCATCGGGCGTTTCTATCTCTCTCCGTGAGCAACGAGCTAGTCAACCC
ATCGATCCATTTTTGTGAGCACACACAGAGAGAGACTCAAACACACTCACAGCTTCACACTGAGCTCCAA
GAGCTCTGTAGAGAGAAGCCAGAGTATGCTTTCCTCGATTTTCCTAACGTCTTCTTCTTCTGCTTTTTTC
TTTTTCCCAACGAGTTGTAGTCCACTAACTTCAATTTTTCCTCCAGAGAAAGAGTTTTAGAGAGACAGCT
GATAAATACACTAGAGAAATAAAAAGAATGATAAAAATTTGCTATTTTAATCAGTTCCCTCTCGTTTCTC
TAAGTTTTGTTGTTGGGTTGGGAAATTAAAATTGGAAAATGGAAATAACGTTTTTTTCTGTCTAATCTTG
AATTCTCCAGACATTTCTTATTTCCTTTTTTGTTGCAAGTTTTTCTTCCTTCTCTAATTTTTAATCAAAG
ATATCTCGCTATGAACTTTGAATTTTTGATATTTTGATTCTATAAATACATAAAGTAATCTAAATGCTCT
TTTAAAATAAATCTACAGTAGCCCTATTTTCAGGGATCCCCGGGATTGGCCAAAGGACCCAAAGGTATGT
TTCGAATGATACTAACATAACATAGAACATTTTCAGGAGGACCCTTGGCTAGCAAAAATGCAAAAGAGAA
TCGCCTTGTCGTTTCCAGAAGAAGTACTCGAGCACGTCTTCTCCTTCATCCAACTCGACAAGGACCGTAA
CTCCGTCTCCCTCGTCTGCAAGTCCTGGTACGAGATCGAGCGTTGGTGCCGTCGTAAGGTCTTCATCGGA
AACTGCTACGCCGTCTCCCCAGCCACCGTCATCCGTCGTTTCCCAAAGGTCCGTTCCGTCGAGCTCAAGG
GAAAGCCACACTTCGCCGACTTCAACCTCGTCCCAGACGGATGGGGAGGATACGTCTACCCATGGATCGA
GGCCATGTCCTCCTCCTACACCTGGCTCGAGGAGATCCGTCTCAAGCGTATGGTCGTCACCGACGACTGC
CTCGAGCTCATCGCCAAGTCCTTCAAGAACTTCAAGGTCCTCGTCCTCTCCTCCTGCGAGGGATTCTCCA
CCGACGGACTCGCCGCCATCGCCGCCACCTGCCGTAACCTCAAGGTAAGTTTAAACATATATATACTAAC
TAACCCTGATTATTTAAATTTTCAGGAGCTCGACCTCCGTGAGTCCGACGTCGACGAGGTCTCCGGACAC
TGGCTCTCCCACTTCCCAGACACCTACACCTCCCTCGTCTCCCTCAACATCTCCTGCCTCGCCTCCGAGG
TCTCCTTCTCCGCCCTCGAGCGTCTCGTCACCCGTTGCCCAAACCTCAAGTCCCTCAAGCTCAACCGTGC
CGTCCCACTCGAGAAGCTCGCCACCCTCCTCCAACGTGCCCCACAACTCGAGGAGCTCGGAACCGGAGGA
TACACCGCCGAGGTCCGTCCAGACGTCTACTCCGGACTCTCCGTCGCCCTCTCCGGATGCAAGGTAAGTT
TAAACAGTTCGGTACTAACTAACCATACATATTTAAATTTTCAGGAGCTCCGTTGCCTCTCCGGATTCTG
GGACGCCGTCCCAGCCTACCTCCCAGCCGTCTACTCCGTCTGCTCCCGTCTCACCACCCTCAACCTCTCC
TACGCCACCGTCCAATCCTACGACCTCGTCAAGCTCCTCTGCCAATGCCCAAAGCTCCAACGTCTCTGGG
TCCTCGACTACATCGAGGACGCCGGACTCGAGGTCCTCGCCTCCACCTGCAAGGACCTCCGTGAGCTCCG
TGTCTTCCCATCCGAGCCATTCGTCATGGAGCCAAACGTCGCCCTCACCGAGCAAGGACTCGTCTCCGTC
TCCATGGGATGCCCAAAGCTCGAGTCCGTCCTCTACTTCTGCCGTCAAATGACCAACGCCGCCCTCATCA
CCATCGCCCGTAACCGTCCAAACATGACCCGTTTCCGTCTCTGCATCATCGAGCCAAAGGCCCCAGACTA
CCTCACCCTCGAGCCACTCGACATCGGATTCGGAGCCATCGTCGAGCACTGCAAGGACCTCCGTCGTCTC
TCCCTCTCCGGACTCCTCACCGACAAGGTCTTCGAGTACATCGGAACCTACGCCAAGAAGATGGAGATGC
TCTCCGTCGCCTTCGCCGGAGACTCCGACCTCGGACTCCACCACGTCCTCTCCGGATGCGACTCCCTCCG
TAAGCTCGAGATCCGTGACTGCCCATTCGGAGACAAGGCCCTCCTCGCCAACGCCTCCAAGCTCGAGACC
ATGCGTTCCCTCTGGATGTCCTCCTGCTCCGTCTCCTTCGGAGCCTGCAAGCTCCTCGGACAAAAGATGC
CAAAGCTCAACGTCGAGGTCATCGACGAGCGTGGAGCCCCAGACTCCCGTCCAGAGTCCTGCCCAGTCGA
GCGTGTCTTCATCTACCGTACCGTCGCCGGACCACGTTTCGACATGCCAGGATTCGTCTGGAACATGGAC
CAAGACTCCACCATGCGTTTCTCCCGTCAAATCATCACCACCAACGGACTCTAAATGGTACCGGTCAGAT
ATCACTCGAGGAGCTCCCGAGATCTTCAGCGCTCAGCATTCGTAGAATTGTAAGTTTAAACTTTCTCATA
CTAACTAACGCGCTCTATTTAAATTTTCAGAATTCCAACTGAGCGCCGGTCGCTACCATTACCAACTTGT
CTGGTGTCAAAAATAATAGGGGCCGCTGTCATCAGAGTAAGTTTAAACTGAGTTCTACTAACTAACGAGT
AATATTTAAATTTTCAGCATCTCGCGCCCGTGCCTCTGACTTCTAAGTCCAATTACTCTTCAACATCCCT
ACATGCTCTTTCTCCCTGTGCTCCCACCCCCTATTTTTGTTATTATCAAAAAACTTCTCTTAATTTCTTT
GTTTTTTAGCTTCTTTTAAGTCACCTCTAACAATGAAATTGTGTAGATTCAAAAATAGAATTAATTCGTA
ATAAAAAGTCGAAAAAAATTGTGCTCCCTCCCCCCATTAATAATAATTCTATCCCAAAATCTACACAATG
TTCTGTGTACACTTCTTATGTTTTTTACTTCTGATAAATTTTTTTGAAACATCATAGAAAAAACCGCACA
CAAAATACCTTATCATATGTTACGTTTCAGTTTATGACCGCAATTTTTATTTCTTCGCACGTCTGGGCCT
CTCATGACGTCAAATCATGCTCATCGTGAAAAAGTTTTGGAGTATTTTTGGAATTTTTCAATCAAGTGAA
AGTTTATGAAATTAATTTTCCTGCTTTTGCTTTTTGGGGTTTCCCCTATTGTTTGTCAAGATTTCGAGGA
CGGCGTTTTTCTTGCTAAAATCACAAGTATTGATGAGCACGATGCAAGAAAGATCGGAAGAAGGTTTGGG
TTTGAGGCTCAGTGGAAGGTGAGTAGAAGTTGATAATTTGAAAGTGGAGTAGTGTCTATGGGGTTTTTGC
CTTAAATGACAGAATACATTCCCAATATACCAAACATAACTGTTTCCTACTAGTCGGCCGTACGGGCCCT
TTCGTCTCGCGCGTTTCGGTGATGACGGTGAAAACCTCTGACACATGCAGCTCCCGGAGACGGTCACAGC
TTGTCTGTAAGCGGATGCCGGGAGCAGACAAGCCCGTCAGGGCGCGTCAGCGGGTGTTGGCGGGTGTCGG
GGCTGGCTTAACTATGCGGCATCAGAGCAGATTGTACTGAGAGTGCACCATATGCGGTGTGAAATACCGC
ACAGATGCGTAAGGAGAAAATACCGCATCAGGCGGCCTTAAGGGCCTCGTGATACGCCTATTTTTATAGG
TTAATGTCATGATAATAATGGTTTCTTAGACGTCAGGTGGCACTTTTCGGGGAAATGTGCGCGGAACCCC
TATTTGTTTATTTTTCTAAATACATTCAAATATGTATCCGCTCATGAGACAATAACCCTGATAAATGCTT
CAATAATATTGAAAAAGGAAGAGTATGAGTATTCAACATTTCCGTGTCGCCCTTATTCCCTTTTTTGCGG
CATTTTGCCTTCCTGTTTTTGCTCACCCAGAAACGCTGGTGAAAGTAAAAGATGCTGAAGATCAGTTGGG
TGCACGAGTGGGTTACATCGAACTGGATCTCAACAGCGGTAAGATCCTTGAGAGTTTTCGCCCCGAAGAA
CGTTTTCCAATGATGAGCACTTTTAAAGTTCTGCTATGTGGCGCGGTATTATCCCGTATTGACGCCGGGC
AAGAGCAACTCGGTCGCCGCATACACTATTCTCAGAATGACTTGGTTGAGTACTCACCAGTCACAGAAAA
GCATCTTACGGATGGCATGACAGTAAGAGAATTATGCAGTGCTGCCATAACCATGAGTGATAACACTGCG
GCCAACTTACTTCTGACAACGATCGGAGGACCGAAGGAGCTAACCGCTTTTTTGCACAACATGGGGGATC
ATGTAACTCGCCTTGATCGTTGGGAACCGGAGCTGAATGAAGCCATACCAAACGACGAGCGTGACACCAC
GATGCCTGTAGCAATGGCAACAACGTTGCGCAAACTATTAACTGGCGAACTACTTACTCTAGCTTCCCGG
CAACAATTAATAGACTGGATGGAGGCGGATAAAGTTGCAGGACCACTTCTGCGCTCGGCCCTTCCGGCTG
GCTGGTTTATTGCTGATAAATCTGGAGCCGGTGAGCGTGGGTCTCGCGGTATCATTGCAGCACTGGGGCC
AGATGGTAAGCCCTCCCGTATCGTAGTTATCTACACGACGGGGAGTCAGGCAACTATGGATGAACGAAAT
AGACAGATCGCTGAGATAGGTGCCTCACTGATTAAGCATTGGTAACTGTCAGACCAAGTTTACTCATATA
TACTTTAGATTGATTTAAAACTTCATTTTTAATTTAAAAGGATCTAGGTGAAGATCCTTTTTGATAATCT
CATGACCAAAATCCCTTAACGTGAGTTTTCGTTCCACTGAGCGTCAGACCCCGTAGAAAAGATCAAAGGA
TCTTCTTGAGATCCTTTTTTTCTGCGCGTAATCTGCTGCTTGCAAACAAAAAAACCACCGCTACCAGCGG
TGGTTTGTTTGCCGGATCAAGAGCTACCAACTCTTTTTCCGAAGGTAACTGGCTTCAGCAGAGCGCAGAT
ACCAAATACTGTTCTTCTAGTGTAGCCGTAGTTAGGCCACCACTTCAAGAACTCTGTAGCACCGCCTACA
TACCTCGCTCTGCTAATCCTGTTACCAGTGGCTGCTGCCAGTGGCGATAAGTCGTGTCTTACCGGGTTGG
ACTCAAGACGATAGTTACCGGATAAGGCGCAGCGGTCGGGCTGAACGGGGGGTTCGTGCACACAGCCCAG
CTTGGAGCGAACGACCTACACCGAACTGAGATACCTACAGCGTGAGCTATGAGAAAGCGCCACGCTTCCC
GAAGGGAGAAAGGCGGACAGGTATCCGGTAAGCGGCAGGGTCGGAACAGGAGAGCGCACGAGGGAGCTTC
CAGGGGGAAACGCCTGGTATCTTTATAGTCCTGTCGGGTTTCGCCACCTCTGACTTGAGCGTCGATTTTT
GTGATGCTCGTCAGGGGGGCGGAGCCTATGGAAAAACGCCAGCAACGCGGCCTTTTTACGGTTCCTGGCC
TTTTGCTGGCCTTTTGCTCACATGTTCTTTCCTGCGTTATCCCCTGATTCTGTGGATAACCGTATTACCG
CCTTTGAGTGAGCTGATACCGCTCGCCGCAGCCGAACGACCGAGCGCAGCGAGTCAGTGAGCGAGGAAGC
GGAAGAGCGCCCAATACGCAAACCGCCTCTCCCCGCGCGTTGGCCGATTCATTAATGCAGCTGGCACGAC
AGGTTTCCCGACTGGAAAGCGGGCAGTGAGCGCAACGCAATTAATGTGAGTTAGCTCACTCATTAGGCAC
CCCAGGCTTTACACTTTATGCTTCCGGCTCGTATGTTGTGTGGAATTGTGAGCGGATAACAATTTCACAC
AGGAAACAGCTATGACCATGATTACGCCAAGCTGTAAGTTTAAACATGATCTTACTAACTAACTATTCTC
ATTTA
